>Addgene plasmid #103874 | pUDP025 | addgene full sequence | sequence record 199263 | Addgene NGS Result
CCAGATCATCAATAGGCACGACATGGAGGCCCAGAATACCCTCCTTGACAGTCTTGACGTGCGCAGCTCA
GGGGCATGATGTGACTGTCGCCCGTACATTTAGCCCATACATCCCCATGTATAATCATTTGCATCCATAC
ATTTTGATGGCCGCACGGCGCGAAGCAAAAATTACGGCTCCTCGCTGCAGACCTGCGAGCAGGGAAACGC
TCCCCTCACAGACGCGTTGAATTGTCCCCACGCCGCGCCCCTGTAGAGAAATATAAAAGGTTAGGATTTG
CCACTGAGGTTCTTCTTTCATATACTTCCTTTTAAAATCTTGCTAGGATACAGTTCTCACATCACATCCG
AACATAAACAAGGATCCATGGGTAAAAAGCCTGAACTCACCGCGACGTCTGTCGAGAAGTTTCTGATCGA
AAAGTTCGACAGCGTGTCCGACCTGATGCAGCTCTCGGAGGGCGAAGAATCTCGTGCTTTCAGCTTCGAT
GTAGGAGGGCGTGGATATGTCCTGCGGGTAAATAGCTGCGCCGATGGTTTCTACAAAGATCGTTATGTTT
ATCGGCACTTTGCATCGGCCGCGCTCCCGATTCCGGAAGTGCTTGACATTGGGGAATTTAGCGAGAGCCT
GACCTATTGCATCTCCCGCCGTGCACAGGGTGTCACGTTGCAAGACCTGCCTGAAACCGAACTGCCCGCT
GTTCTGCAACCGGTCGCGGAGGCCATGGATGCGATCGCTGCGGCCGATCTTAGCCAGACGAGCGGGTTCG
GCCCATTCGGACCGCAAGGAATCGGTCAATACACTACATGGCGTGATTTCATATGCGCGATTGCTGATCC
CCATGTGTATCACTGGCAAACTGTGATGGACGACACCGTCAGTGCGTCCGTCGCGCAGGCTCTCGATGAG
CTGATGCTTTGGGCCGAGGACTGCCCCGAAGTCCGGCACCTCGTGCACGCGGATTTCGGCTCCAACAATG
TCCTGACGGACAATGGCCGCATAACAGCGGTCATTGACTGGAGCGAGGCGATGTTCGGGGATTCCCAATA
CGAGGTCGCCAACATCTTCTTCTGGAGGCCGTGGTTGGCTTGTATGGAGCAGCAGACGCGCTACTTCGAG
CGGAGGCATCCGGAGCTTGCAGGATCGCCGCGGCTCCGGGCGTATATGCTCCGCATTGGTCTTGACCAAC
TCTATCAGAGCTTGGTTGACGGCAATTTCGATGATGCAGCTTGGGCGCAGGGTCGATGCGACGCAATCGT
CCGATCCGGAGCCGGGACTGTCGGGCGTACACAAATCGCCCGCAGAAGCGCGGCCGTCTGGACCGATGGC
TGTGTAGAAGTACTCGCCGATAGTGGAAACCGACGCCCCAGCACTCGTCCGAGGGCAAAGGAATAACTCG
AGGACAATAAAAAGATTCTTGTTTTCAAGAACTTGTCATTTGTATAGTTTTTTTATATTGTAGTTGTTCT
ATTTTAATCAAATGTTAGCGTGATTTATATTTTTTTTCGCCTCGACATCATCTGCCCAGATGCGAAGTTA
AGTGCGCAGAAAGTAATATCATGCGTCAATCGTATGTGAATGCTGGTCGCTATACTGGAGCTCTCGAGAA
CCCTCACCTTTCGAGAGGACGATGCCCGTGTCTAAATGATTCGACCAGCCTAAGAATGTTCAACAATCTA
TAATCAGTCCATAGTCAACAAGAGCCCTCAAAGTTGATATCGTTTAGTGATCTCCCTCGAGATGAGCGGA
GGATGGTTGCTTTTTGGGGAGCCCTAAGTGGTACGTGCGGCGAGCGGGATGTTTCCCCATTAGGCAAAGG
ACGACCGGGTAACCCCTCGAGAAAAAAAATTTTTCGCCGCTAATCTGGTGTTATATAAAGCTCCCCCTGC
TCCTGGAATTTTTTTCCTTGTCAACTCACACCGGAAATCAAGGCATTTCATTCTGAGTAGTTCTTAAAAA
CATAATCAACAATGGATTATAAAGATGACGATGACAAACCTCCAAAAAAGAAGAGAAAGGTCGATAAGAA
ATACTCAATAGGCTTAGATATCGGCACAAATAGCGTCGGATGGGCGGTGATCACTGATGAATATAAGGTT
CCGTCTAAAAAGTTCAAGGTTCTGGGAAATACAGACCGCCACAGTATCAAAAAAAATCTTATAGGGGCTC
TTTTATTTGACAGTGGAGAGACAGCGGAAGCGACTCGTCTCAAACGGACAGCTCGTAGAAGGTATACACG
TCGGAAGAATCGTATTTGTTATCTACAGGAGATTTTTTCAAATGAGATGGCGAAAGTAGATGATAGTTTC
TTTCATCGACTTGAAGAGTCTTTTTTGGTGGAAGAAGACAAGAAGCATGAACGTCATCCTATTTTTGGAA
ATATAGTAGATGAAGTTGCTTATCATGAGAAATATCCAACTATCTATCATCTGCGAAAAAAATTGGTAGA
TTCTACTTATAAAGCGGATTTGCGCTTAATCTATTTGGCCTTAGCGCATATGATTAAGTTTCGTGGTCAT
TTTTTGATTGAGGGAGATTTAAATCCTGATAATAGTGATGTGGACAAACTATTTATCCAGTTGGTACAAA
CCTACAATCAATTATTTGAAGAAAACCCTATTAACGCAAGTGGAGTAGATGCTAAAGCGATTCTTTCTGC
ACGATTGAGTAAATCAAGACGATTAGAAAATCTCATTGCTCAGCTCCCCGGTGAGAAGAAAAATGGCTTA
TTTGGGAATCTCATTGCTTTGTCATTGGGTTTGACCCCTAATTTTAAATCAAATTTTGATTTGGCAGAAG
ATGCTAAATTACAGCTTTCAAAAGATACTTACGATGATGATTTAGATAATTTATTGGCGCAAATTGGAGA
TCAATATGCTGATTTGTTTTTGGCAGCTAAGAATTTATCAGATGCTATTTTACTTTCAGATATCCTAAGA
GTAAATACTGAAATAACTAAGGCTCCCCTATCAGCTTCAATGATTAAACGCTACGATGAACATCATCAAG
ACTTGACTCTTTTAAAAGCTTTAGTTCGACAACAACTTCCAGAAAAGTATAAAGAAATCTTTTTTGATCA
ATCAAAAAACGGATATGCAGGTTATATTGATGGGGGAGCTAGCCAAGAAGAATTTTATAAATTTATCAAA
CCAATTTTAGAAAAAATGGATGGTACTGAGGAATTATTGGTGAAACTAAATCGTGAAGATTTGCTGCGCA
AGCAACGGACCTTTGACAACGGCTCTATTACCCATCAAATTCACTTGGGTGAGCTGCATGCTATTTTGAG
AAGACAAGAAGACTTTTATCCATTTTTAAAAGACAATCGTGAGAAGATTGAAAAAATCTTGACTTTTCGA
ATTCCTTATTATGTTGGTCCATTGGCGCGTGGCAATAGTCGTTTTGCATGGATGACTCGGAAGTCTGAAG
AAACAATTACCCCATGGAATTTTGAAGAAGTTGTCGATAAAGGTGCTTCAGCTCAATCATTTATTGAACG
CATGACAAACTTTGATAAAAATCTTCCAAATGAAAAAGTACTACCAAAACATAGTTTGCTTTATGAGTAT
TTTACGGTTTATAACGAATTGACAAAGGTCAAATATGTTACTGAAGGAATGCGAAAACCAGCATTTCTTT
CAGGTGAACAGAAGAAAGCCATTGTTGATTTACTCTTCAAAACAAATCGAAAAGTAACCGTTAAGCAATT
AAAAGAAGATTATTTCAAAAAAATAGAATGTTTTGATAGTGTTGAAATTTCAGGAGTTGAAGATAGATTT
AATGCTTCATTAGGTACCTACCATGATTTGCTAAAAATTATTAAAGATAAAGATTTTTTGGATAATGAAG
AAAATGAAGATATCTTAGAGGATATTGTTTTAACATTGACCTTATTTGAAGATAGGGAGATGATTGAGGA
AAGACTTAAAACATATGCTCACCTCTTTGATGATAAGGTGATGAAACAGCTTAAACGTCGCCGTTATACT
GGTTGGGGACGTTTGTCTCGAAAATTGATTAATGGTATTAGGGATAAGCAATCTGGCAAAACAATATTAG
ATTTTTTGAAATCAGATGGTTTTGCCAATCGCAATTTTATGCAGCTGATCCATGATGATAGTTTGACATT
TAAAGAAGACATTCAAAAAGCACAAGTGTCTGGACAAGGCGATAGTTTACATGAACATATTGCAAATTTA
GCTGGTAGCCCTGCTATTAAAAAAGGTATTTTACAGACTGTAAAAGTTGTTGATGAATTGGTCAAAGTAA
TGGGGCGGCATAAGCCAGAAAATATCGTTATTGAAATGGCACGTGAAAATCAGACAACTCAAAAGGGCCA
GAAAAATTCGCGAGAGCGTATGAAACGAATCGAAGAAGGTATCAAAGAATTAGGAAGTCAGATTCTTAAA
GAGCATCCTGTTGAAAATACTCAATTGCAAAATGAAAAGCTCTATCTCTATTATCTCCAAAATGGAAGAG
ACATGTATGTGGACCAAGAATTAGATATTAATCGTTTAAGTGATTATGATGTCGATCACATTGTTCCACA
AAGTTTCCTTAAAGACGATTCAATAGACAATAAGGTCTTAACGCGTTCTGATAAAAATCGTGGTAAATCG
GATAACGTTCCAAGTGAAGAAGTAGTCAAAAAGATGAAAAACTATTGGAGACAACTTCTAAACGCCAAGT
TAATCACTCAACGTAAGTTTGATAATTTAACGAAAGCTGAACGTGGAGGTTTGAGTGAACTTGATAAAGC
TGGTTTTATCAAACGCCAATTGGTTGAAACTCGCCAAATCACTAAGCATGTGGCACAAATTTTGGATAGT
CGCATGAATACTAAATACGATGAAAATGATAAACTTATTCGAGAGGTTAAAGTGATTACCTTAAAATCTA
AATTAGTTTCTGACTTCCGAAAAGATTTCCAATTCTATAAAGTACGTGAGATTAACAATTACCATCATGC
CCATGATGCGTATCTAAATGCCGTCGTTGGAACTGCTTTGATTAAGAAATATCCAAAACTTGAATCGGAG
TTTGTCTATGGTGATTATAAAGTTTATGATGTTCGTAAAATGATTGCTAAGTCTGAGCAAGAAATAGGCA
AAGCAACCGCAAAATATTTCTTTTACTCTAATATCATGAACTTCTTCAAAACAGAAATTACACTTGCAAA
TGGAGAGATTCGCAAACGCCCTCTAATCGAAACTAATGGGGAAACTGGAGAAATTGTCTGGGATAAAGGG
CGAGATTTTGCCACAGTGCGCAAAGTATTGTCCATGCCCCAAGTCAATATTGTCAAGAAAACAGAAGTAC
AGACAGGCGGATTCTCCAAGGAGTCAATTTTACCAAAAAGAAATTCGGACAAGCTTATTGCTCGTAAAAA
AGACTGGGATCCAAAAAAATATGGTGGTTTTGATAGTCCAACGGTAGCTTATTCAGTCCTAGTGGTTGCT
AAGGTGGAAAAAGGGAAATCGAAGAAGTTAAAATCCGTTAAAGAGTTACTAGGGATCACAATTATGGAAA
GAAGTTCCTTTGAAAAAAATCCGATTGACTTTTTAGAAGCTAAAGGATATAAGGAAGTTAAAAAAGACTT
AATCATTAAACTACCTAAATATAGTCTTTTTGAGTTAGAAAACGGTCGTAAACGGATGCTGGCTAGTGCC
GGAGAATTACAAAAAGGAAATGAGCTGGCTCTGCCAAGCAAATATGTGAATTTTTTATATTTAGCTAGTC
ATTATGAAAAGTTGAAGGGTAGTCCAGAAGATAACGAACAAAAACAATTGTTTGTGGAGCAGCATAAGCA
TTATTTAGATGAGATTATTGAGCAAATCAGTGAATTTTCTAAGCGTGTTATTTTAGCAGATGCCAATTTA
GATAAAGTTCTTAGTGCATATAACAAACATAGAGACAAACCAATACGTGAACAAGCAGAAAATATTATTC
ATTTATTTACGTTGACGAATCTTGGAGCTCCCGCTGCTTTTAAATATTTTGATACAACAATTGATCGTAA
ACGATATACGTCTACAAAAGAAGTTTTAGATGCCACTCTTATCCATCAATCCATCACTGGTCTTTATGAA
ACACGCATTGATTTGAGTCAGCTAGGAGGTGACCCTCCAAAAAAGAAGAGAAAGGTCTGAGCGGTTTTGT
ATAACTAAATAATATTGGAAACTAAATACGAATACCCAAATTTTTTATCTAAATTTTGCCGAAAGATTAA
AATCTGCAGAGATATCCGAAACAGGTAAATGGATGTTTCAATCCCTGTAGTCAGTCAGGAACCCATATTA
TATTACAGTATTAGTCGCCGCTTAGGCACGCCTTTAATTAGCAAAATCAAACCTTAAGTGCATATGCCGT
ATAAGGGAAACTCAAAGAACTGGCATCGCAAAAATGAAAACATACGTTGAAACTACGGCAAAGGATTGGT
CAGATCGCTTCATACAGGGAAAGTTCGGCATCAACATCTTTGGATAATATCAGAATGAGAAAGAACAGAT
ACGCAGTACGTTTTTTGGTGAGCTCTTTGCACTTCTTTAGTTCTTTCCATCAATATCAGTTTTTTAAACT
TTTAGGACTAAAAGTGATGTTTAACTTCAAAATGTTTAAAATTTTGTTCTTCCCGACGTTCATTAAGAAT
ACTAATACACTTTAATAATTATTTTAATATTTTGTTCTAAATAATGACTTTTAATTAAAAAAGATAAAAT
ATAAAAACATCATAATAACTCACCAGAGGTTAAGAACAAAAAAACAAATTAGATATCTGCTAATCCAATA
TAGTTAAATCAATCTTTCCTTGGTATAATGGGTATATTACATATATTTCAAGGACCGACACTCCTACCAA
ATATCTAAAATTTACCATATTAACATAACATGTATATAAACGTCAAATCATAATCAGCACTAACGTCTCA
CGGATCGTATATGCCGTAGCGACAATCTAAGAACTATGCGAGGACACGCTAGGGCCAAGGCAAAAAGATT
CCTTGATTACGTAAGGGAGTTAGAATCATTTTGAATAAAAAACACGCTTTTTCAGTTCGAGTTTATCATT
ATCAATACTGCCATTTCAAAGAATACGTAAATAATTAATAGTAGTGATTTTCCTAACTTTATTTAGTCAA
AAAATTAGCCTTTTAATTCTGCTGTAACCCGTACATGCCCAAAATAGGGGGCGGGTTACACAGAATATAT
AACATCGTAGGTGTCTGGGTGAACAGTTTATTCCTGGCATCCACTAAATATAATGGAGCCCGCTTTTTAA
GCTGGCATCCAGAAAAAAAAAGAATCCCAGCACCAAAATATTGTTTTCTTCACCAACCATCAGTTCATAG
GTCCATTCTCTTAGCGCAACTACAGAGAACAGGGGCACAAACAGGCAAAAAACGGGCACAACCTCAATGG
AGTGATGCAACCTGCCTGGAGTAAATGATGACACAAGGCAATTGACCCACGCATGTATCTATCTCATTTT
CTTACACCTTCTATTACCTTCTGCTCTCTCTGATTTGGAAAAAGCTGAAAAAAAAGGTTGAAACCAGTTC
CCTGAAATTATTCCCCTACTTGACTAATAAGTATATAAAGACGGTAGGTATTGATTGTAATTCTGTAAAT
CTATTTCTTAAACTTCTTAAATTCTACTTTTATAGTTAGTCTTTTTTTTAGTTTTAAAACACCAAGAACT
TAGTTTCGAATAAACACACATAAACAAACAAATTGAAACTGATGAGTCCGTGAGGACGAAACGAGTAAGC
TCGTCTTTCAATACCTCAAGTGCTTGTTTTAGAGCTAGAAATAGCAAGTTAAAATAAGGCTAGTCCGTTA
TCAACTTGAAAAAGTGGCACCGAGTCGGTGCTTTTGGCCGGCATGGTCCCAGCCTCCTCGCTGGCGCCGG
CTGGGCAACATGCTTCGGCATGGCGAATGGGACACAGGCCCCTTTTCCTTTGTCGATATCATGTAATTAG
TTATGTCACGCTTACATTCACGCCCTCCCCCCACATCCGCTCTAACCGAAAAGGAAGGAGTTAGACAACC
TGAAGTCTAGGTCCCTATTTATTTTTTTATAGTTATGTTAGTATTAAGAACGTTATTTATATTTCAAATT
TTTCTTTTTTTTCTGTACAAACGCGTGTACGCATGTAACATTATACTGAAAACCTTGCTTGAGAAGGTTT
TGGGACAAGCTTACGTCTCACGGATCGTATATGCCGTAGCGACAATCTAAGAACTATGCGAGGACACGCT
AGCAGCTGTATTCACGTAGACGGATAGGTATAGCCAGACATCAGCAGCATACTTCGGGAACCGTAGGCCA
CCGAGCGGCCGCGATTATCAAAAAGGATCTTCACCTAGATCCTTTTAAATTAAAAATGAAGTTTTAAATC
AATCTAAAGTATATATGAGTAAACTTGGTCTGACAGTTACCAATGCTTAATCAGTGAGGCACCTATCTCA
GCGATCTGTCTATTTCGTTCATCCATAGTTGCCTGACTCCCCGTCGTGTAGATAACTACGATACGGGAGG
GCTTACCATCTGGCCCCAGTGCTGCAATGATACCGCGGGACCCACGCTCACCGGCTCCAGATTTATCAGC
AATAAACCAGCCAGCCGGAAGGGCCGAGCGCAGAAGTGGTCCTGCAACTTTATCCGCCTCCATCCAGTCT
ATTAATTGTTGCCGGGAAGCTAGAGTAAGTAGTTCGCCAGTTAATAGTTTGCGCAACGTTGTTGCCATTG
CTACAGGCATCGTGGTGTCACGCTCGTCGTTTGGTATGGCTTCATTCAGCTCCGGTTCCCAACGATCAAG
GCGAGTTACATGATCCCCCATGTTGTGCAAAAAAGCGGTTAGCTCCTTCGGTCCTCCGATCGTTGTCAGA
AGTAAGTTGGCCGCAGTGTTATCACTCATGGTTATGGCAGCACTGCATAATTCTCTTACTGTCATGCCAT
CCGTAAGATGCTTTTCTGTGACTGGTGAGTACTCAACCAAGTCATTCTGAGAATAGTGTATGCGGCGACC
GAGTTGCTCTTGCCCGGCGTCAATACGGGATAATACCGCGCCACATAGCAGAACTTTAAAAGTGCTCATC
ATTGGAAAACGTTCTTCGGGGCGAAAACTCTCAAGGATCTTACCGCTGTTGAGATCCAGTTCGATGTAAC
CCACTCGTGCACCCAACTGATCTTCAGCATCTTTTACTTTCACCAGCGTTTCTGGGTGAGCAAAAACAGG
AAGGCAAAATGCCGCAAAAAAGGGAATAAGGGCGACACGGAAATGTTGAATACTCATACTCTTCCTTTTT
CAATATTATTGAAGCATTTATCAGGGTTATTGTCTCATGAGCGGATACATATTTGAATGTATTTAGAAAA
ATAAACAAATAGGGGTTCCGCGCACATTTCCCCGAAAAGTGCCACCTGTCATGACCAAAATCCCTTAACG
TGAGTTTTCGTTCCACTGAGCGTCAGACCCCGTAGAAAAGATCAAAGGATCTTCTTGAGATCCTTTTTTT
CTGCGCGTAATCTGCTGCTTGCAAACAAAAAAACCACCGCTACCAGCGGTGGTTTGTTTGCCGGATCAAG
AGCTACCAACTCTTTTTCCGAAGGTAACTGGCTTCAGCAGAGCGCAGATACCAAATACTGTTCTTCTAGT
GTAGCCGTAGTTAGGCCACCACTTCAAGAACTCTGTAGCACCGCCTACATACCTCGCTCTGCTAATCCTG
TTACCAGTGGCTGCTGCCAGTGGCGATAAGTCGTGTCTTACCGGGTTGGACTCAAGACGATAGTTACCGG
ATAAGGCGCAGCGGTCGGGCTGAACGGGGGGTTCGTGCACACAGCCCAGCTTGGAGCGAACGACCTACAC
CGAACTGAGATACCTACAGCGTGAGCTATGAGAAAGCGCCACGCTTCCCGAAGGGAGAAAGGCGGACAGG
TATCCGGTAAGCGGCAGGGTCGGAACAGGAGAGCGCACGAGGGAGCTTCCAGGGGGAAACGCCTGGTATC
TTTATAGTCCTGTCGGGTTTCGCCACCTCTGACTTGAGCGTCGATTTTTGTGATGCTCGTCAGGGGGGCG
GAGCCTATGGAAAAACGCCAGCAACGCGGCCTTTTTACGGTTCCTGGCCTTTTGCTGGCCTTTTGCTCAC
ATGTTCTTTCCTGCGTTATCCCCTGATTCTGTGGATAACCGTGCGGACTATATGTGAAGGCATGGCTATG
GCACGGCAGACATTCCG
Features (pLannotate 1.2.2; 11 found; start..end, strand, type, name):
     20..1597    +  gene           hphMX6: yeast selectable marker conferring hygromycin resistance
   2002..2021    +  CDS            SV40 NLS (fragment): nuclear localization signal of SV40 (simian virus 40) large T antigen
   2023..6123    +  CDS            Cas9: Cas9 (Csn1) endonuclease from the Streptococcus pyogenes Type II CRISPR/Cas system generates RNA-guided double strand breaks in DNA
   6127..6146    +  CDS            SV40 NLS (fragment): nuclear localization signal of SV40 (simian virus 40) large T antigen
   7066..7732    +  promoter       GAP promoter: S. cerevisiae TDH3; promoter for glyceraldehyde-3-phosphate dehydrogenase
   7739..7762    +  misc_RNA       sTRSV HHRz (fragment): hammerhead ribozyme from the tobacco ringspot virus satellite RNA (Khvorova et al., 2003)
   7796..7871    +  misc_RNA       gRNA scaffold: guide RNA scaffold for the Streptococcus pyogenes CRISPR/Cas9 system
   7969..8196    +  terminator     CYC1 terminator (fragment): S. cerevisiae CYC1; transcription terminator for CYC1
   8437..9297    -  CDS            AmpR: β-lactamase; bla; confers resistance to ampicillin, carbenicillin, and related antibiotics
   9298..9402    -  promoter       AmpR promoter: bla
   9505..10093   +  rep_origin     ori: high-copy-number ColE1/pMB1/pBR322/pUC origin of replication
