[The description below was written by a language model from this plasmid's Addgene catalogue record and pLannotate feature annotations shown in this document.]
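Description:
pUDP025 is a yeast CRISPR plasmid of about 10.2 kb, built on the pUDP002 backbone. It co-expresses Cas9 and a single guide RNA from one broad-host-range vector, here programmed to cut the ADE2 gene of Kluyveromyces lactis. In E. coli it is maintained at high copy through a ColE1/pUC-type origin with ampicillin selection (AmpR under its native bla promoter). In yeast it is selected with hygromycin through an hphMX6 cassette. The record notes that the pUDP series carries the panARS(OPT) pan-yeast autonomously replicating sequence, which presumably supports episomal replication across yeast species, although the feature table does not annotate this element.

The nuclease is Streptococcus pyogenes Cas9, described in the record as the D147Y P411T variant derived from an earlier deposited plasmid, and it is flanked on both sides by SV40 nuclear localization signals. The promoter and terminator driving Cas9 are neither annotated nor stated. The guide cassette was inserted by BsaI cloning that destroyed both sites. It uses the S. cerevisiae TDH3 (GAP) promoter and a CYC1 terminator rather than an RNA polymerase III promoter. Because Pol II transcripts are capped and polyadenylated, the spacer and gRNA scaffold are placed between a 5′ hammerhead ribozyme and a 3′ hepatitis delta virus ribozyme. Both self-cleave to release a guide with defined ends, which avoids reliance on species-specific Pol III promoters. The HDV ribozyme is named in the insert description but not picked up in the feature table.

The plasmid is intended for Cas9-mediated genome editing at ADE2 in K. lactis.
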