Addgene plasmid #103874: pUDP025
Purpose: Broad-host-range Cas9/gRNA co-expression plasmid with gRNA targetting ADE2 from Kluyveromyces lactis
Depositing lab: Jean-Marc Daran. Depositing organization: Delft University of Technology. Publication: Genome editing in Kluyveromyces and Ogataea yeasts using a broad-host-range Cas9/gRNA co-expression plasmid. Juergens H, Varela JA, Gorter de Vries AR, Perli T, Gast VJM, Gyurchev NY, Rajkumar AS, Mans R, Pronk JT, Morrissey JP, Daran JG. FEMS Yeast Res. 2018 May 1;18(3). pii: 4847887. doi: 10.1093/femsyr/foy012. PubMed 29438517.
Backbone
  Vector backbone: pUDP002
  Backbone manufacturer: Juergens H et al. Genome editing in Kluyveromyces and Ogataea yeasts using a broad-host-range Cas9/gRNA expression plasmid
  Backbone size w/o insert (bp): 10046
  Total vector size (bp): 10237
  Vector type: Yeast Expression, CRISPR
  Selectable markers: Hygromycin
Growth in bacteria
  Bacterial resistance: Ampicillin, 100 μg/mL
  Growth temperature: 37°C
  Growth strain: DH5alpha
  Copy number: High Copy
Gene/Insert
  Gene/Insert name: HH-gRNA-HDV targetting ADE2 in Kluyveromyces lactis
  gRNA/shRNA sequence: CAAATTGAAACTGATGAGTCCGTGAGGACGAAACGAGTAAGCTCGTCTTTCAATACCTCA AGTGCTTGTTTTAGAGCTAGAAATAGCAAGTTAAAATAAGGCTAGTCCGTTATCAACTTG AAAAAGTGGCACCGAGTCGGTGCTTTTGGCCGGCATGGTCCCAGCCTCCTCGCTGGCGCC GGCTGGGCAACATGCTTCGGCATGGCGAATGGGAC
  Species: Kluyveromyces lactis
  GenBank ID: XM_454067
  Promoter: ScTDH3
  Cloning method: Restriction Enzyme; 5′ cloning site BsaI (destroyed during cloning); 3′ cloning site BsaI (destroyed during cloning)
  Sequencing primers: 5′ ACATCGTAGGTGTCTGGGTGAAC; 3′ CTTTTCGGTTAGAGCGGATGTGG
Resource information
  A portion of this plasmid was derived from a plasmid made by: A patent describing the use of the panARSOPT sequence used in pUDP series is pending (Pan-yeast autonomously replicating sequence WO2014131056 A1). The legal status of Cas9 application is not yet sorted out The Spcas9D147Y P411T gene presents on pUDP025 is derived from pCT (Plasmid #60620) obtained from Addgene under Material Transfer Agreement Instructions (Order 211742- our reference TNW15.216)
Terms and licenses: Academic/Nonprofit Terms; Industry Terms: Not Available to Industry
How to cite: pUDP025 was a gift from Jean-Marc Daran (Addgene plasmid # 103874 ; http://n2t.net/addgene:103874 ; RRID:Addgene_103874)
