>Addgene plasmid #103874 | pUDP025 | depositor partial sequence | sequence record 196861 | ScTDH3p-HH-gRNA KlADE2-HDV-CYC1t
CAAATTGAAACTGATGAGTCCGTGAGGACGAAACGAGTAAGCTCGTCTTTCAATACCTCAAGTGCTTGTT
TTAGAGCTAGAAATAGCAAGTTAAAATAAGGCTAGTCCGTTATCAACTTGAAAAAGTGGCACCGAGTCGG
TGCTTTTGGCCGGCATGGTCCCAGCCTCCTCGCTGGCGCCGGCTGGGCAACATGCTTCGGCATGGCGAAT
GGGAC
